>Addgene plasmid #46814 | pCEV-G1-Ph | depositor full sequence | sequence record 66299 | pCEV-G1-Ph sequence 6558 bps
GGAGCGACCTCATGCTATACCTGAGAAAGCAACCTGACCTACAGGAAAGAGTTACTCAAGAATAAGAATT
TTCGTTTTAAAACCTAAGAGTCACTTTAAAATTTGTATACACTTATTTTTTTTATAACTTATTTAATAAT
AAAAATCATAAATCATAAGAAATTCGCTTATTTAGAAGTGTCAACAACGTATCTACCAACGATTTGACCC
TTTTCCATCTTTTCGTAAATTTCTGGCAAGGTAGACAAGCCGACAACCTTGATTGGAGACTTGACCAAAC
CTCTGGCGAAGAATTGTTAATTAAGAGCTCAGATCTTATCGTCGTCATCCTTGTAATCCATCGATACTAG
TGCGGCCGCTTGTAATTAAAACTTAGATTAGATTGCTATGCTTTCTTTCTAATGAGCAAGAAGTAAAAAA
AGTTGTAATAGAACAAGAAAAATGAAACTGAAACTTGAGAAATTGAAGACCGTTTATTAACTTAAATATC
AATGGGAGGTCATCGAAAGAGAAAAAAATCAAAAAAAAAAATTTTCAAGAAAAAGAAACGTGATAAAAAT
TTTTATTGCCTTTTTCGACGAAGAAAAAGAAACGAGGCGGTCTCTTTTTTCTTTTCCAAACCTTTAGTAC
GGGTAATTAACGACACCCTAGAGGAAGAAAGAGGGGAAATTTAGTATGCTGTGCTTGGGTGTTTTGAAGT
GGTACGGCGATGCGCGGAGTCCGAGAAAATCTGGAAGAGTAAAAAAGGAGTAGAAACATTTTGAAGCTAT
GGTGTGTGCGGCCGGCCTGGAAGTACCTTCAAAGAATGGGGTCTTATCTTGTTTTGCAAGTACCACTGAG
CAGGATAATAATAGAAATGATAATATACTATAGTAGAGATAACGTCGATGACTTCCCATACTGTAATTGC
TTTTAGTTGTGTATTTTTAGTGTGCAAGTTTCTGTAAATCGATTAATTTTTTTTTCTTTCCTCTTTTTAT
TAACCTTAATTTTTATTTTAGATTCCTGACTTCAACTCAAGACGCACAGATATTATAACATCTGCATAAT
AGGCATTTGCAAGAATTACTCGTGAGTAAGGAAAGAGTGAGGAACTATCGCATACCTGCATTTAAAGATG
CCGATTTGGGCGCGAATCCTTTATTTTGGCTTCACCCTCATACTATTATCAGGGCCAGAAAAAGGAAGTG
TTTCCCTCCTTCTTGAATTGATGTTACCCTCATAAAGCACGTGGCCTCTTATCGAGAAAGAAATTACCGT
CGCTCGTGATTTGTTTGCAAAAAGAACAAAACTGAAAAAACCCAGACACGCTCGACTTCCTGTCTTCCTA
TTGATTGCAGCTTCCAATTTCGTCACACAACAAGGTCCTAGCGACGGCTCACAGGTTTTGTAACAAGCAA
TCGAAGGTTCTGGAATGGCGGGAAAGGGTTTAGTACCACATGCTATGATGCCCACTGTGATCTCCAGAGC
AAAGTTCGTTCGATCGTACTGTTACTCTCTCTCTTTCAAACAGAATTGTCCGAATCGTGTGACAACAACA
GCCTGTTCTCACACACTCTTTTCTTCTAACCAAGGGGGTGGTTTAGTTTAGTAGAACCTCGTGAAACTTA
CATTTACATATATATAAACTTGCATAAATTGGTCAATGCAAGAAATACATATTTGGTCTTTTCTAATTCG
TAGTTTTTCAAGTTCTTAGATGCTTTCTTTTTCTCTTTTTTACAGATCATCAAGGAAGTAATTATCTACT
TTTTACAACAAATATAAAACAAGGATCCGTAATACGACTCACTATAGGGCCCGGGCGTCGACATGGAACA
GAAGTTGATTTCCGAAGAAGACCTCGAGTAAGCTTGGTACCGCGGCTAGCTAAGATCCGCTCTAACCGAA
AAGGAAGGAGTTAGACAACCTGAAGTCTAGGTCCCTATTTATTTTTTTATAGTTATGTTAGTATTAAGAA
CGTTATTTATATTTCAAATTTTTCTTTTTTTTCTGTACAGACGCGTGTACGCATGTAACATTATACTGAA
AACCTTGCTTGAGAAGGTTTTGGGACGCTCGAAGATCCAGCTGCATTAATGAATCGGCCAACGCGCGGGG
AGAGGCGGTTTGCGTATTGGGCGCTCTTCCGCTTCCTCGCTCACTGACTCGCTGCGCTCGGTCGTTCGGC
TGCGGCGAGCGGTATCAGCTCACTCAAAGGCGGTAATACGGTTATCCACAGAATCAGGGGATAACGCAGG
AAAGAACATGTGAGCAAAAGGCCAGCAAAAGGCCAGGAACCGTAAAAAGGCCGCGTTGCTGGCGTTTTTC
CATAGGCTCCGCCCCCCTGACGAGCATCACAAAAATCGACGCTCAAGTCAGAGGTGGCGAAACCCGACAG
GACTATAAAGATACCAGGCGTTTCCCCCTGGAAGCTCCCTCGTGCGCTCTCCTGTTCCGACCCTGCCGCT
TACCGGATACCTGTCCGCCTTTCTCCCTTCGGGAAGCGTGGCGCTTTCTCATAGCTCACGCTGTAGGTAT
CTCAGTTCGGTGTAGGTCGTTCGCTCCAAGCTGGGCTGTGTGCACGAACCCCCCGTTCAGCCCGACCGCT
GCGCCTTATCCGGTAACTATCGTCTTGAGTCCAACCCGGTAAGACACGACTTATCGCCACTGGCAGCAGC
CACTGGTAACAGGATTAGCAGAGCGAGGTATGTAGGCGGTGCTACAGAGTTCTTGAAGTGGTGGCCTAAC
TACGGCTACACTAGAAGAACAGTATTTGGTATCTGCGCTCTGCTGAAGCCAGTTACCTTCGGAAAAAGAG
TTGGTAGCTCTTGATCCGGCAAACAAACCACCGCTGGTAGCGGTGGTTTTTTTGTTTGCAAGCAGCAGAT
TACGCGCAGAAAAAAAGGATCTCAAGAAGATCCTTTGATCTTTTCTACGGGGTCTGACGCTCAGTGGAAC
GAAAACTCACGTTAAGGGATTTTGGTCATGAGATTATCAAAAAGGATCTTCACCTAGATCCTTTTAAATT
AAAAATGAAGTTTTAAATCAATCTAAAGTATATATGAGTAAACTTGGTCTGACAGTTACCAATGCTTAAT
CAGTGAGGCACCTATCTCAGCGATCTGTCTATTTCGTTCATCCATAGTTGCCTGACTCCCCGTCGTGTAG
ATAACTACGATACGGGAGGGCTTACCATCTGGCCCCAGTGCTGCAATGATACCGCGAGACCCACGCTCAC
CGGCTCCAGATTTATCAGCAATAAACCAGCCAGCCGGAAGGGCCGAGCGCAGAAGTGGTCCTGCAACTTT
ATCCGCCTCCATCCAGTCTATTAATTGTTGCCGGGAAGCTAGAGTAAGTAGTTCGCCAGTTAATAGTTTG
CGCAACGTTGTTGCCATTGCTACAGGCATCGTGGTGTCACGCTCGTCGTTTGGTATGGCTTCATTCAGCT
CCGGTTCCCAACGATCAAGGCGAGTTACATGATCCCCCATGTTGTGCAAAAAAGCGGTTAGCTCCTTCGG
TCCTCCGATCGTTGTCAGAAGTAAGTTGGCCGCAGTGTTATCACTCATGGTTATGGCAGCACTGCATAAT
TCTCTTACTGTCATGCCATCCGTAAGATGCTTTTCTGTGACTGGTGAGTACTCAACCAAGTCATTCTGAG
AATAGTGTATGCGGCGACCGAGTTGCTCTTGCCCGGCGTCAATACGGGATAATACCGCGCCACATAGCAG
AACTTTAAAAGTGCTCATCATTGGAAAACGTTCTTCGGGGCGAAAACTCTCAAGGATCTTACCGCTGTTG
AGATCCAGTTCGATGTAACCCACTCGTGCACCCAACTGATCTTCAGCATCTTTTACTTTCACCAGCGTTT
CTGGGTGAGCAAAAACAGGAAGGCAAAATGCCGCAAAAAAGGGAATAAGGGCGACACGGAAATGTTGAAT
ACTCATACTCTTCCTTTTTCAATATTATTGAAGCATTTATCAGGGTTATTGTCTCATGAGCGGATACATA
TTTGAATGTATTTAGAAAAATAAACAAATAGGGGTTCCGCGCACATTTCCCCGAAAAGTGCCACCTGAAC
GAAGCATCTGTGCTTCATTTTGTAGAACAAAAATGCAACGCGAGAGCGCTAATTTTTCAAACAAAGAATC
TGAGCTGCATTTTTACAGAACAGAAATGCAACGCGAAAGCGCTATTTTACCAACGAAGAATCTGTGCTTC
ATTTTTGTAAAACAAAAATGCAACGCGAGAGCGCTAATTTTTCAAACAAAGAATCTGAGCTGCATTTTTA
CAGAACAGAAATGCAACGCGAGAGCGCTATTTTACCAACAAAGAATCTATACTTCTTTTTTGTTCTACAA
AAATGCATCCCGAGAGCGCTATTTTTCTAACAAAGCATCTTAGATTACTTTTTTTCTCCTTTGTGCGCTC
TATAATGCAGTCTCTTGATAACTTTTTGCACTGTAGGTCCGTTAAGGTTAGAAGAAGGCTACTTTGGTGT
CTATTTTCTCTTCCATAAAAAAAGCCTGACTCCACTTCCCGCGTTTACTGATTACTAGCGAAGCTGCGGG
TGCATTTTTTCAAGATAAAGGCATCCCCGATTATATTCTATACCGATGTGGATTGCGCATACTTTGTGAA
CAGAAAGTGATAGCGTTGATGATTCTTCATTGGTCAGAAAATTATGAACGGTTTCTTCTATTTTGTCTCT
ATATACTACGTATAGGAAATGTTTACATTTTCGTATTGTTTTCGATTCACTCTATGAATAGTTCTTACTA
CAATTTTTTTGTCTAAAGAGTAATACTAGAGATAAACATAAAAAATGTAGAGGTCGAGTTTAGATGCAAG
TTCAAGGAGCGAAAGGTGGATGGGTAGGTTATATAGGGATATAGCACAGAGATATATAGCAAAGAGATAC
TTTTGAGCAATGTTTGTGGAAGCGGTATTCGCAATATTTTAGTAGCTCGTTACAGTCCGGTGCGTTTTTG
GTTTTTTGAAAGTGCGTCTTCAGAGCGCTTTTGGTTTTCAAAAGCGCTCTGAAGTTCCTATACTTTCTAG
AGAATAGGAACTTCGGAATAGGAACTTCAAAGCGTTTCCGAAAACGAGCGCTTCCGAAAATGCAACGCGA
GCTGCGCACATACAGCTCACTGTTCACGTCGCACCTATATCTGCGTGTTGCCTGTATATATATATACATG
AGAAGAACGGCATAGTGCGTGTTTATGCTTAAATGCGTACTTATATGCGTCTATTTATGTAGGATGAAAG
GTAGTCTAGTACCTCCTGTGATATTATCCCATTCCATGCGGGGTATCGTATGCTTCCTTCAGCACTACCC
TTTAGCTGTTCTATATGCTGCCACTCCTCAATTGGATTAGTCTCATCCTTCAATGCTATCATTTCCTTTG
ATATTGGATCATGGTAGACAACCCTTAATATAACTTCGTATAATGTATGCTATACGAAGTTATTAGGTCT
AGAGATCTGTTTAGCTTGCCTCGTCCCCGCCGGGTCACCCGGCCAGCGACATGGAGGCCCAGAATACCCT
CCTTGACAGTCTTGACGTGCGCAGCTCAGGGGCATGATGTGACTGTCGCCCGTACATTTAGCCCATACAT
CCCCATGTATAATCATTTGCATCCATACATTTTGATGGCCGCACGGCGCGAAGCAAAAATTACGGCTCCT
CGCTGCAGACCTGCGAGCAGGGAAACGCTCCCCTCACAGACGCGTTGAATTGTCCCCACGCCGCGCCCCT
GTAGAGAAATATAAAAGGTTAGGATTTGCCACTGAGGTTCTTCTTTCATATACTTCCTTTTAAAATCTTG
CTAGGATACAGTTCTCACATCACATCCGAACATAAACAACCATGGGTATGACCGACCAAGCGACGCCCAA
CCTGCCATCACGAGATTTCGATCCCACCGCCGCCTTCTATGAAAGGTTGGGCTTCGGAATCGTTTTCCGG
GACGCCGGCTGGATGATCCTCCAGCGCGGGGATCTCATGCTGGAGTTCTTCGCCCACCCCGGGCTCGATC
CCCTCGCGAGTTGGTTCAGCTGCTGCCTGAGGCTGGACGACCTCGCGGAGTTCTACCGGCAGTGCAAATC
CGTCGGCATCCAGGAAACCAGCAGCGGCTATCCGCGCATCCATGCCCCCGAACTGCAGGAGTGGGGAGGC
ACGATGGCCGCTTTGGTCGACCCGGACGGGACGCTCCTGCGCCTGATACAGAACGAATTGCTTGCAGGCA
TCTCATGATCAGTACTGACAATAAAAAGATTCTTGTTTTCAAGAACTTGTCATTTGTATAGTTTTTTTAT
ATTGTAGTTGTTCTATTTTAATCAAATGTTAGCGTGATTTATATTTTTTTTCGCCTCGACATCATCTGCC
CAGATGCGAAGTTAAGTGCGCAGAAAGTAATATCATGCGTCAATCGTATGTGAATGCTGGTCGCTATACT
GCTGTCGATTCGATACTAACGCCGCCATCCAGTGTCGAAAACGAGCTCTCGAGAACCCTTAATATAACTT
CGTATAATGTATGCTATACGAAGTTATTAGGTGATATCAGATCCACTA
Features (pLannotate 1.2.2; 17 found; start..end, strand, type, name):
      2..167     -  terminator     ADH1 terminator: S. cerevisiae ADH1; transcription terminator for the S. cerevisiae alcohol dehydrogenase 1 (ADH1) gene
    171..293     -  CDS            ADH1 (fragment): ADH1_YEAST - Also known as ADC1. Experimental evidence at protein level: Swiss-Prot protein existence level 1. This isozyme preferentially catalyzes the conversion of primary unbranched alcohols to their corresponding aldehydes. Also shows activity toward secondary alcohols. From Saccharomyces cerevisiae (strain ATCC 204508 / S288c) (Baker's yeast).
    312..338     -  CDS            3xFLAG (fragment): three tandem FLAG® epitope tags
    372..771     -  promoter       TEF1 promoter: S. cerevisiae TEF1; promoter for EF-1α
    789..899     -  CDS            ADP1 (fragment): ADP1_YEAST - Experimental evidence at protein level: Swiss-Prot protein existence level 1. From Saccharomyces cerevisiae (strain ATCC 204508 / S288c) (Baker's yeast).
   1780..1798    +  promoter       T7 promoter: promoter for bacteriophage T7 RNA polymerase
   1875..2064    +  terminator     CYC1 terminator: S. cerevisiae CYC1; transcription terminator for CYC1
   2067..2124    -  CDS            lacI (fragment): lac repressor; lacI; The lac repressor binds to the lac operator to inhibit transcription in E. coli. This inhibition can be relieved by adding lactose or isopropyl-β-D-thiogalactopyranoside (IPTG).
   2307..2895    -  rep_origin     ori: high-copy-number ColE1/pMB1/pBR322/pUC origin of replication
   3066..3926    -  CDS            AmpR: β-lactamase; bla; confers resistance to ampicillin, carbenicillin, and related antibiotics
   3927..4031    -  promoter       AmpR promoter: bla
   4058..5400    -  rep_origin     2μ ori: yeast 2μ plasmid origin of replication
   5420..5453    -  protein_bind   loxP: Cre-mediated recombination occurs in the 8-bp core sequence (GCATACAT). Cre recombinase
   5508..5851    +  promoter       TEF promoter: Ashbya gossypii TEF promoter
   5858..6235    +  CDS            ble: BLE_KLEPN - Experimental evidence at protein level: Swiss-Prot protein existence level 1. Binding protein with a strong affinity to the bleomycin family of antibiotics. Binds to CL990; an antimitotic-antibiotic compound. From Klebsiella pneumoniae.
   6244..6441    +  terminator     TEF terminator: Ashbya gossypii TEF terminator
   6504..6537    -  protein_bind   loxP: Cre-mediated recombination occurs in the 8-bp core sequence (GCATACAT). Cre recombinase
