[The description below was written by a language model from this plasmid's Addgene catalogue record and pLannotate feature annotations shown in this document.]
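Description:
pCEV-G1-Ph is an empty yeast expression backbone for Saccharomyces cerevisiae, derived from pSP-G1 by replacing the URA3 auxotrophic marker with a ble gene conferring phleomycin/bleomycin resistance. It is an E. coli–yeast shuttle vector. A high-copy ColE1/pUC-type origin and β-lactamase (AmpR) with its own promoter support propagation in bacteria, while the 2μ origin allows episomal, multicopy maintenance in yeast. The ble marker is driven by the Ashbya gossypii TEF promoter and closed by the matching TEF terminator. The record notes that phleomycin can be used for selection in both E. coli and yeast. This marker cassette is flanked by two loxP sites in the same orientation, so Cre recombinase can excise it.

The payload region is a dual expression cassette intended to carry two genes at once. The annotated S. cerevisiae TEF1 promoter reads on the minus strand toward a FLAG epitope sequence and the ADH1 terminator. The catalogue lists a second promoter, PGK1, and a c-myc tag. Neither was picked up by the automated annotation, but the unannotated stretch between the TEF1 promoter and the T7 promoter/CYC1 terminator is where a divergently oriented PGK1 cassette would be expected to sit. Short annotated fragments of ADH1, ADP1 and lacI are probably incidental matches to flanking sequences rather than functional genes. No insert is present. The vector is meant for cloning one or two open reading frames, optionally epitope-tagged, for constitutive co-expression in yeast. Because selection is antibiotic-based, it can be used in strains that lack auxotrophic markers.
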