Addgene plasmid #46814: pCEV-G1-Ph
Purpose: (Empty Backbone) TEF1 and PGK1 promoter controlled expression cassettes with phleomycin resistance for yeast transformation
Depositing lab: Lars Nielsen & Claudia Vickers. Depositing organization: University of Queensland. Publication: Dual gene expression cassette vectors with antibiotic selection markers for engineering in Saccharomyces cerevisiae. Vickers CE, Bydder SF, Zhou Y, Nielsen LK. Microb Cell Fact. 2013 Oct 25;12(1):96. 10.1186/1475-2859-12-96 PubMed 24161108.
Backbone
  Vector backbone: pSP-G1
  Modifications to backbone: URA3 gene replaced with ble gene for phleomycin/bleomycin resistance
  Vector type: Yeast Expression
  Promoter: TEF1 and PGK1
  Selectable markers: Phleomycin
  Tag / fusion protein: FLAG and c-myc
Growth in bacteria
  Bacterial resistance: Ampicillin, 100 μg/mL
  Growth temperature: 37°C
  Growth strain: DH5alpha
  Growth instructions: Selection in E. coli can be performed on Amp or phleomycin. Selection in yeast can be performed on phleomycin. See publication for details
  Copy number: High Copy
Gene/Insert
  Sequencing primers: 5′ see publication for details; 3′ see publication for details
Terms and licenses: Academic/Nonprofit Terms; Industry Terms: Not Available to Industry
How to cite: pCEV-G1-Ph was a gift from Lars Nielsen & Claudia Vickers (Addgene plasmid # 46814 ; http://n2t.net/addgene:46814 ; RRID:Addgene_46814)
