>Addgene plasmid #46814 | pCEV-G1-Ph | addgene partial sequence | sequence record 75430 | pHybLex_rev 5'-GAGTCACTTTAAAATTTGTATACAC-3'
CATAAATCATAAGAAATTCGCTTATTTAGAAGTGTCAACAACGTATCTACCAACGATTTGACCCTTTTCC
ATCTTTTCGTAAATTTCTGGCAAGGTAGACAAGCCGACAACCTTGATTGGAGACTTGACCAAACCTCTGG
CGAAGAATTGTTAATTAAGAGCTCAGATCTTATCGTCGTCATCCTTGTAATCCATCGATACTAGTGCGGC
CGCTTGTAATTAAAACTTAGATTAGATTGCTATGCTTTCTTTCTAATGAGCAAGAAGTAAAAAAAGTTGT
AATAGAACAAGAAAAATGAAACTGAAACTTGAGAAATTGAAGACCGTTTATTAACTTAAATATCAATGGG
AGGTCATCGAAAGAGAAAAAAATCAAAAAAAAAAATTTTCAAGAAAAAGAAACGTGATAAAAATTTTTAT
TGCCTTTTTCGACGAAGAAAAAGAAACGAGGCGGTCTCTTTTTTCTTTTCCAAACCTTTAGTACGGGTAA
TTAACGACACCCTAGAGGAAGAAAGAGGGGAAATTTAGTATGCTGTGCTTGGGTGTTTTGAAGTGGTACG
GCGATGCGCGGAGTCCGAGAAAATCTGGAAGAGTAAAAAAGGAGTAGAAACATTTTGAAGCTATGGTGTG
TGCGGCCGGCCTGGAAGTACCTTCAAAGAATGGGGTCTTATCTTGTTTTGCAAGTACCACTGAGCAGGAT
AATAATAGAAATG
