>Addgene plasmid #46814 | pCEV-G1-Ph | addgene partial sequence | sequence record 75431 | yADH-term-F 5'-GGCTTGTCTACCTTGCCAGA-3'
ACGTTGTTGACACTTCTAAATAAGCGAATTTCTTATGATTTATGATTTTTATTATTAAATAAGTTATAAA
AAAAATAAGTGTATACAAATTTTAAAGTGACTCTTAGGTTTTAAAACGAAAATTCTTATTCTTGAGTAAC
TCTTTCCTGTAGGTCAGGTTGCTTTCTCAGGTATAGCATGAGGTCGCTCCTAGTGGATCTGATATCACCT
AATAACTTCGTATAGCATACATTATACGAAGTTATATTAAGGGTTCTCGAGAGCTCGTTTTCGACACTGG
ATGGCGGCGTTAGTATCGAATCGACAGCAGTATAGCGACCAGCATTCACATACGATTGACGCATGATATT
ACTTTCTGCGCACTTAACTTCGCATCTGGGCAGATGATGTCGAGGCGAAAAAAAATATAAATCACGCTAA
CATTTGATTAAAATAGAACAACTACAATATAAAAAAACTATACAAATGACAAGTTCTTGAAAACAAGAAT
CTTTTTATTGTCAGTACTGATCATGAGATGCCTGCAAGCAATTCGTTCTGTATCAGGCGCAGGAGCGTCC
CGTCCGGGTCGACCAAAGCGGCCATCGTGCCTCCCCACTCCTGCAGTTCGGGGGCATGGATGCGCGGATA
GCCGCTGCTGGTTTCCTGGATGCCGACGGATTTGCACTGCCGGTAGAACTCCGCGAGGTCGTCCAGCCTC
AGGCAGCAGCTGAACCAACT
