>Addgene plasmid #46814 | pCEV-G1-Ph | addgene partial sequence | sequence record 75477 | DK060425_1 5'-TCCTTAAACCTGTCTTGTAA-3'
TTTTGTAGAACAAAAATGCAACGCGAGAGCGCTAATTTTTCAAACAAAGAATCTGAGCTGCATTTTTACA
GAACAGAAATGCAACGCGAAAGCGCTATTTTACCAACGAAGAATCTGTGCTTCATTTTTGTAAAACAAAA
ATGCAACGCGAGAGCGCTAATTTTTCAAACAAAGAATCTGAGCTGCATTTTTACAGAACAGAAATGCAAC
GCGAGAGCGCTATTTTACCAACAAAGAATCTATACTTCTTTTTTGTTCTACAAAAATGCATCCCGAGAGC
GCTATTTTTCTAACAAAGCATCTTAGATTACTTTTTTTCTCCTTTGTGCGCTCTATAATGCAGTCTCTTG
ATAACTTTTTGCACTGTAGGTCCGTTAAGGTTAGAAGAAGGCTACTTTGGTGTCTATTTTCTCTTCCATA
AAAAAAGCCTGACTCCACTTCCCGCGTTTACTGATTACTAGCGAAGCTGCGGGTGCATTTTTTCAAGATA
AAGGCATCCCCGATTATATTCTATACCGATGTGGATTGCGCATACTTTGTGAACAGAAAGTGATAGCGTT
GATGATTCTTCATTGGTCAGAAAATTATGAACGGTTTCTTCTATTTTGTCTCTATATACTACGTATAGGA
AATGTTTACATTTTCGTATTGTTTTCGATTCACTCTATGAATAGTTCTTACTACAATTTTTTTGTCTAAA
GAGTAATACTAGAGATAAACATAAA
