>Addgene plasmid #46814 | pCEV-G1-Ph | addgene partial sequence | sequence record 76406 | pBR322ori-F 5'-GGGAAACGCCTGGTATCTTT-3'
CTGACTTGAGCGTCGATTTTTGTGATGCTCGTCAGGGGGGCGGAGCCTATGGAAAAACGCCAGCAACGCG
GCCTTTTTACGGTTCCTGGCCTTTTGCTGGCCTTTTGCTCACATGTTCTTTCCTGCGTTATCCCCTGATT
CTGTGGATAACCGTATTACCGCCTTTGAGTGAGCTGATACCGCTCGCCGCAGCCGAACGACCGAGCGCAG
CGAGTCAGTGAGCGAGGAAGCGGAAGAGCGCCCAATACGCAAACCGCCTCTCCCCGCGCGTTGGCCGATT
CATTAATGCAGCTGGATCTTCGAGCGTCCCAAAACCTTCTCAAGCAAGGTTTTCAGTATAATGTTACATG
CGTACACGCGTCTGTACAGAAAAAAAAGAAAAATTTGAAATATAAATAACGTTCTTAATACTAACATAAC
TATAAAAAAATAAATAGGGACCTAGACTTCAGGTTGTCTAACTCCTTCCTTTTCGGTTAGAGCGGATCTT
AGCTAGCCGCGGTACCAAGCTTACTCGAGGTCTTCTTCGGAAATCAACTTCTGTTCCATGTCGACGCCCG
GGCCCTATAGTGAGTCGTATTACGGATCCTTGTTTTATATTTGTTGTAAAAAGTAGATAATTACTTCCTT
GATGATCTGTAAAAAAGAGAAAAAGAAAGCATCTAAGAACTTGAAAAACTACGAATTAGAAAAGACCAAA
TATGTATTTCTTGCATTGACCAATTTATGCAAGTTTATATATATGTAAATGTAAGTTTCACGAGGTTCTA
CTAAACTAAACCACCCCC
